>Addgene plasmid #21589 | GFP-ING2(pHD) | addgene partial sequence | sequence record 27402 | 21589 with EGFP-C
GGACGAGCTGTACAAGTCCGGCCGGACTCAGATCTCGAGCTCAAGCTTCGAATTCGCATCCCCTGTCGAG
TTTGCCATCGATCCCAATGAGCCCACCTACTGCTTGTGTAACCAAGTGTCCTACGGGGAGATGATAGGCT
GTGACAATGAACAGTGTCCCATTGAATGGTTTCACTTTTCATGTGTTTCACTCACCTATAAACCCAAGGG
GAAATGGTATTGCCCAAAGTGTAGGGGAGACAATGAGAAAACCATGGACAAAAGTACCGAAAAGACAAAA
AAGGAGAGAAGAGCGAGGTAGTGATGAGTCGACGGTACCGCGGGCCCGGGATCCACCGGATCTAGATAAC
TGATCATAATCAGCCATACCACATTTGTAGAGGTTTTACTTGCTTTAAAAAACCTCCCACACCTCCCCCT
GAACCTGAAACATAAAATGAATGCAATTGTTGTTGTTAACTTGTTTATTGCAGCTTATAATGGTTACAAA
TAAAGCAATAGCATCACAAATTTCACAAATAAAGCATTTTTTTCACTGCATTCTAGTTGTGGTTTGTCCA
AACTCATCAATGTATCTTAACGCGTAAATTGTAAGCGTTAATATTTTGTTAAAATTCGCGTTAAATTTTT
GTTAAATCAGCTCATTTTTTAACCAATAGGCCGAAATCGGCAAAATCCCTTATAAATCAAAAGAATAGAC
CGAGATAGGGTTGAGTGTTGTTCCAGTTTGGAACAAGAGTCCACTATTAAAGAACGTGGACTC
