[The description below was written by a language model from this plasmid's Addgene catalogue record.]
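Description:
GFP-ING2(pHD) is a mammalian expression plasmid that encodes a fragment of mouse ING2 (inhibitor of growth family member 2, also known as Ing1l or P33ING2) fused to EGFP. The insert is not the full-length protein. It covers only amino acids 201-281, the region containing the plant homeodomain (PHD) finger, and EGFP sits at the N terminus of this fragment. The insert was introduced by restriction enzyme cloning. The plasmid is propagated in standard E. coli cloning strains under kanamycin selection, and its copy number is listed as unknown.

The record does not name the vector backbone, and it does not state the promoter, the origin of replication or any mammalian selection marker. The listed sequencing primers read out of the C-terminal end of EGFP and back from an SV40 polyadenylation signal. This is consistent with an insert placed downstream of EGFP and upstream of an SV40 polyA, but no feature table is available to confirm the rest of the layout.

The associated publication reports that the ING2 PHD finger acts as a nuclear phosphoinositide receptor. In that context, a fluorescently tagged, isolated PHD domain is suited to expression in mammalian cells to follow the domain's subcellular localisation by microscopy, for example its distribution in relation to phosphoinositide lipids, separately from the rest of this chromatin-associated protein. The record itself does not spell out particular experimental applications beyond this.
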