Addgene plasmid #21589: GFP-ING2(pHD)
Depositing lab: Junying Yuan. Depositing organization: Harvard Medical School. Publication: The PHD finger of the chromatin-associated protein ING2 functions as a nuclear phosphoinositide receptor. Gozani O, Karuman P, Jones DR, Ivanov D, Cha J, Lugovskoy AA, Baird CL, Zhu H, Field SJ, Lessnick SL, Villasenor J, Mehrotra B, Chen J, Rao VR, Brugge JS, Ferguson CG, Payrastre B, Myszka DG, Cantley LC, Wagner G, Divecha N, Prestwich GD, Yuan J. Cell. 2003 Jul 11. 114(1):99-111. 10.1016/S0092-8674(03)00480-X PubMed 12859901.
Backbone
  Vector backbone: n/a
  Vector type: Mammalian Expression
Growth in bacteria
  Bacterial resistance: Kanamycin, 50 μg/mL
  Growth temperature: 37°C
  Growth strain: DH5alpha
  Copy number: Unknown
Gene/Insert
  Gene/Insert name: GFP-ING2(pHD) (alt name: ING2)
  Species: M. musculus (mouse)
  Mutation: contains Ing2 plant homeodomain (PHD) amino acids 201-281
  Entrez Gene: Ing2 (a.k.a. 2810011M06Rik, Ing1l, Ing2b, P33ING2)
  Tag / fusion protein: EGFP (N terminal on insert)
  Cloning method: Restriction Enzyme
  Sequencing primers: 5′ EGFP-C; 3′ SV40pA-R
Terms and licenses: Academic/Nonprofit Terms; Industry Terms: Not Available to Industry
How to cite: GFP-ING2(pHD) was a gift from Junying Yuan (Addgene plasmid # 21589 ; http://n2t.net/addgene:21589 ; RRID:Addgene_21589)
